>Addgene plasmid #118376 | pENTR-KAT14-547-782 | addgene full sequence | sequence record 247060 | Addgene NGS Result
CTTTCCTGCGTTATCCCCTGATTCTGTGGATAACCGTATTACCGCCTTTGAGTGAGCTGATACCGCTCGC
CGCAGCCGAACGACCGAGCGCAGCGAGTCAGTGAGCGAGGAAGCGGAAGAGCGCCCAATACGCAAACCGC
CTCTCCCCGCGCGTTGGCCGATTCATTAATGCAGCTGGCACGACAGGTTTCCCGACTGGAAAGCGGGCAG
TGAGCGCAACGCAATTAATACGCGTACCGCTAGCCAGGAAGAGTTTGTAGAAACGCAAAAAGGCCATCCG
TCAGGATGGCCTTCTGCTTAGTTTGATGCCTGGCAGTTTATGGCGGGCGTCCTGCCCGCCACCCTCCGGG
CCGTTGCTTCACAACGTTCAAATCCGCTCCCGGCGGATTTGTCCTACTCAGGAGAGCGTTCACCGACAAA
CAACAGATAAAACGAAAGGCCCAGTCTTCCGACTGAGCCTTTCGTTTTATTTGATGCCTGGCAGTTCCCT
ACTCTCGCGTTAACGCTAGCATGGATGTTTTCCCAGTCACGACGTTGTAAAACGACGGCCAGTCTTAAGC
TCGGGCCCCAAATAATGATTTTATTTTGACTGATAGTGACCTGTTCGTTGCAACAAATTGATGAGCAATG
CTTTTTTATAATGCCAACTTTGTACAAAAAAGCAGGCTCCGCGGCCGCCATGTGTCAGGACTTCAGAATC
CTTGACCGATACCAGACTTCCTTGCCGTCCAGGAAGGGATTTCGACACCAGACCACCAAGTTTTTGTATC
GCTTGGTAGGATCAGAAGATATGGCTGTGGACCAGAGTATTGTCAGCCCTTATACCTCTCGGATCTTGAA
ACCTTATATCAGGCGTGATTATGAAACAAAGCCACCCAAACTGCAGCTCCTGTCACAGATTCGTTCCCAC
CTGCACAGGAGCGACCCTCACTGGACGCCGGAGCCCGACGCACCTCTCGATTACTGTTATGTGCGGCCAA
ATCACATCCCAACGATCAACTCCATGTGTCAGGAGTTTTTTTGGCCTGGCATTGACCTGTCTGAGTGTCT
GCAGTACCCAGACTTCAGTGTTGTTGTTCTTTATAAAAAAGTCATCATTGCCTTTGGCTTCATGGTTCCT
GATGTGAAATACAATGAAGCTTACATTTCATTTCTGTTCGTCCACCCTGAATGGAGAAGAGCAGGGATTG
CAACTTTCATGATCTATCATCTGATTCAGACCTGCATGGGCAAGGACGTAACCCTTCACGTCTCAGCAAG
CAACCCCGCTATGCTACTGTACCAGAAGTTTGGATTCAAGACTGAAGAATATGTATTAGATTTCTATGAT
AAATATTACCCATTGGAGAGTACAGAGTGTAAACACGCATTCTTTCTGAGGCTCCGGCGCTGATGGCGCG
CCGACCCAGCTTTCTTGTACAAAGTTGGCATTATAAGAAAGCATTGCTTATCAATTTGTTGCAACGAACA
GGTCACTATCAGTCAAAATAAAATCATTATTTGCCATCCAGCTGATATCCCCTATAGTGAGTCGTATTAC
ATGGTCATAGCTGTTTCCTGGCAGCTCTGGCCCGTGTCTCAAAATCTCTGATGTTACATTGCACAAGATA
AAAATATATCATCATGAACAATAAAACTGTCTGCTTACATAAACAGTAATACAAGGGGTGTTATGAGCCA
TATTCAACGGGAAACGTCGAGGCCGCGATTAAATTCCAACATGGATGCTGATTTATATGGGTATAAATGG
GCTCGCGATAATGTCGGGCAATCAGGTGCGACAATCTATCGCTTGTATGGGAAGCCCGATGCGCCAGAGT
TGTTTCTGAAACATGGCAAAGGTAGCGTTGCCAATGATGTTACAGATGAGATGGTCAGACTAAACTGGCT
GACGGAATTTATGCCTCTTCCGACCATCAAGCATTTTATCCGTACTCCTGATGATGCATGGTTACTCACC
ACTGCGATCCCCGGAAAAACAGCATTCCAGGTATTAGAAGAATATCCTGATTCAGGTGAAAATATTGTTG
ATGCGCTGGCAGTGTTCCTGCGCCGGTTGCATTCGATTCCTGTTTGTAATTGTCCTTTTAACAGCGATCG
CGTATTTCGTCTCGCTCAGGCGCAATCACGAATGAATAACGGTTTGGTTGATGCGAGTGATTTTGATGAC
GAGCGTAATGGCTGGCCTGTTGAACAAGTCTGGAAAGAAATGCATAAACTTTTGCCATTCTCACCGGATT
CAGTCGTCACTCATGGTGATTTCTCACTTGATAACCTTATTTTTGACGAGGGGAAATTAATAGGTTGTAT
TGATGTTGGACGAGTCGGAATCGCAGACCGATACCAGGATCTTGCCATCCTATGGAACTGCCTCGGTGAG
TTTTCTCCTTCATTACAGAAACGGCTTTTTCAAAAATATGGTATTGATAATCCTGATATGAATAAATTGC
AGTTTCATTTGATGCTCGATGAGTTTTTCTAATCAGAATTGGTTAATTGGTTGTAACACTGGCAGAGCAT
TACGCTGACTTGACGGGACGGCGCAAGCTCATGACCAAAATCCCTTAACGTGAGTTACGCGTCGTTCCAC
TGAGCGTCAGACCCCGTAGAAAAGATCAAAGGATCTTCTTGAGATCCTTTTTTTCTGCGCGTAATCTGCT
GCTTGCAAACAAAAAAACCACCGCTACCAGCGGTGGTTTGTTTGCCGGATCAAGAGCTACCAACTCTTTT
TCCGAAGGTAACTGGCTTCAGCAGAGCGCAGATACCAAATACTGTTCTTCTAGTGTAGCCGTAGTTAGGC
CACCACTTCAAGAACTCTGTAGCACCGCCTACATACCTCGCTCTGCTAATCCTGTTACCAGTGGCTGCTG
CCAGTGGCGATAAGTCGTGTCTTACCGGGTTGGACTCAAGACGATAGTTACCGGATAAGGCGCAGCGGTC
GGGCTGAACGGGGGGTTCGTGCACACAGCCCAGCTTGGAGCGAACGACCTACACCGAACTGAGATACCTA
CAGCGTGAGCTATGAGAAAGCGCCACGCTTCCCGAAGGGAGAAAGGCGGACAGGTATCCGGTAAGCGGCA
GGGTCGGAACAGGAGAGCGCACGAGGGAGCTTCCAGGGGGAAACGCCTGGTATCTTTATAGTCCTGTCGG
GTTTCGCCACCTCTGACTTGAGCGTCGATTTTTGTGATGCTCGTCAGGGGGGCGGAGCCTATGGAAAAAC
GCCAGCAACGCGGCCTTTTTACGGTTCCTGGCCTTTTGCTGGCCTTTTGCTCACATGTT
Features (pLannotate 1.2.2; 10 found; start..end, strand, type, name):
    121..213     +  CDS            lacI (fragment): lac repressor; lacI; The lac repressor binds to the lac operator to inhibit transcription in E. coli. This inhibition can be relieved by adding lactose or isopropyl-β-D-thiogalactopyranoside (IPTG).
    268..295     -  terminator     rrnB T2 terminator: transcription terminator T2 from the E. coli rrnB gene
    427..470     +  terminator     rrnB T1 terminator: Escherichia coli rrnB; transcription terminator T1 from the E. coli rrnB gene
    517..553     -  CDS            lacZα (fragment): LacZα fragment of β-galactosidase; lacZ fragment
    569..668     +  protein_bind   attL1: mutant version of attL; recombination site for the Gateway® LR reaction LR Clonase™
    662..1390    +  CDS            KAT14 (fragment): CSR2B_HUMAN - Also known as CSRP2BP. Experimental evidence at protein level: Swiss-Prot protein existence level 1. Component of the ATAC complex, a complex with histone acetyltransferase activity on histones H3 and H4. May function as a scaffold for the ATAC complex to promote ATAC complex stability. Has also weak histone acetyltransferase activity toward histone H4. Required for the normal progression through G1 and G2/M phases of the cell cycle. From Homo sapiens (Human).
   1404..1503    -  protein_bind   attL2: mutant version of attL; recombination site for the Gateway® LR reaction LR Clonase™
   1521..1539    -  promoter       T7 promoter: promoter for bacteriophage T7 RNA polymerase
   1673..2482    +  CDS            KanR: aminoglycoside phosphotransferase; aph(3')-Ia; confers resistance to kanamycin in bacteria or G418 (Geneticin®) in eukaryotes
   2629..3217    +  rep_origin     ori: high-copy-number ColE1/pMB1/pBR322/pUC origin of replication
