[The description below was written by a language model from this plasmid's Addgene catalogue record and pLannotate feature annotations shown in this document.]
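Description:
pENTR-KAT14-547-782 is a Gateway entry clone built on the pENTR221 backbone, a small (about 3.3 kb) bacterial plasmid that serves purely as a shuttle for an open reading frame rather than as an expression vector. It is maintained in E. coli through a high-copy ColE1/pUC-type origin of replication and selected with kanamycin via an aminoglycoside phosphotransferase (KanR) gene. Upstream of the cloning region lie the rrnB T1 and T2 transcription terminators, which insulate the insert from read-through transcription originating in the backbone. A T7 promoter sits just outside attL2 and points back toward the insert. The short lacI and lacZα fragments in the annotation are backbone remnants with no functional role.

The payload is a truncation of human KAT14 (also known as CSRP2BP or ATAC2) covering amino acids 547–782, listed as a 705 bp insert and introduced by ligation-independent cloning. KAT14 is a component of the ATAC histone acetyltransferase complex, acting on histones H3 and H4, with weak intrinsic activity toward H4. The fragment is flanked by attL1 and attL2 sites, so an LR Clonase reaction can transfer it directionally into any attR-containing destination vector, which then supplies the promoter, tags and host-specific elements. No eukaryotic promoter, epitope tag or reporter is annotated in the entry clone itself, and the record does not say whether the insert carries a stop codon. The construct was deposited with a study linking nuclear actin to KAT14 and mRNA splicing. Its design suggests use in making tagged expression constructs to test the contribution of this KAT14 region, although the record does not specify which experiments it was used for.
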