Addgene plasmid #118376: pENTR-KAT14-547-782
Purpose: Gateway compatible donor vector with KAT14-547-782 truncation.
Depositing lab: Maria Vartiainen. Depositing organization: University of Helsinki. Publication: Nuclear actin interactome analysis links actin to KAT14 histone acetyl transferase and mRNA splicing. Viita T, Kyheroinen S, Prajapati B, Virtanen J, Frilander MJ, Varjosalo M, Vartiainen MK. J Cell Sci. 2019 Apr 17;132(8). pii: jcs.226852. doi: 10.1242/jcs.226852. PubMed 30890647.
Backbone
  Vector backbone: pENTR221
  Backbone manufacturer: Thermo Fisher Scientific
  Vector type: Donor-plasmid
Growth in bacteria
  Bacterial resistance: Kanamycin, 50 μg/mL
  Growth temperature: 37°C
  Growth strain: DH5alpha
  Copy number: High Copy
Gene/Insert
  Gene/Insert name: KAT14 (alt names: CSRP2BP; ATAC2)
  Species: H. sapiens (human)
  Insert size (bp): 705
  Mutation: Truncation (aa 547-782)
  Entrez Gene: KAT14 (a.k.a. ATAC2, CRP2BP, CSRP2BP, PRO1194, dJ717M23.1)
  Cloning method: Ligation Independent Cloning
  Sequencing primers: 5′ GTAAAACGACGGCCAGT; 3′ CAGGAAACAGCTATGAC
Terms and licenses: Academic/Nonprofit Terms; Industry Terms: Not Available to Industry
Depositor comments: Please visit https://www.biorxiv.org/content/10.1101/445973v1 for BioRxiv preprint
How to cite: pENTR-KAT14-547-782 was a gift from Maria Vartiainen (Addgene plasmid # 118376 ; http://n2t.net/addgene:118376 ; RRID:Addgene_118376)
